>Addgene plasmid #111164 | RT3GEP | depositor full sequence | sequence record 209060 | RT3GEP sequence 7677 bps
TCCGCGTTACATAACTTACGGTAAATGGCCCGCCTGGCTGACCGCCCAACGACCCCCGCCCATTGACGTC
AATAATGACGTATGTTCCCATAGTAACGCCAATAGGGACTTTCCATTGACGTCAATGGGTGGAGTATTTA
CGGTAAACTGCCCACTTGGCAGTACATCAAGTGTATCATATGCCAAGTACGCCCCCTATTGACGTCAATG
ACGGTAAATGGCCCGCTCTGGCATTATGCCCAGTACATGACCTTATGGGACTTTCCTACTTGGCAGTACA
TCTACGTATTAGTCATCGCTATTACCATGGTGATGCGGTTTTGGCAGTACATCAATGGGCGTGGATAGCG
GTTTGACTCACGGGGATTTCCAAGTCTCCACCCCATTGACGTCAATGGGAGTTTGTTTTGGCACCAAAAT
CAACGGGACTTTCCAAAATGTCGTAACAACTCCGCCCCATTGACGCAAATGGGCGGTAGGCGTGTACGGT
GGGAGGTCTATATAAGCAGAGCTCAATAAAAGAGCCCACAACCCCTCACTCGGCGCGCCAGTCTTCCGAT
AGACTGCGTCGCCCGGGTACCCGTATTCCCAATAAAGCCTCTTGCTGTTTGCATCCGAATCGTGGTCTCG
CTGTTCCTTGGGAGGGTCTCCTCTGAGTGATTGACTACCCACGACGGGGGTCTTTCATTTGGGGGCTCGT
CCGGGATTTGGAGACCCCTGCCCAGGGACCACCGACCCACCACCGGGAGGTAAGCTGGCCAGCAACTTAT
CTGTGTCTGTCCGATTGTCTAGTGTCTATGTTTGATGTTATGCGCCTGCGTCTGTACTAGTTAGCTAACT
AGCTCTGTATCTGGCGGACCCGTGGTGGAACTGACGAGTTCTGAACACCCGGCCGCAACCCTGGGAGACG
TCCCAGGGACTTTGGGGGCCGTTTTTGTGGCCCGACCTGAGGAAGGGAGTCGATGTGGAATCCGACCCCG
TCAGGATATGTGGTTCTGGTAGGAGACGAGAACCTAAAACAGTTCCCGCCTCCGTCTGAATTTTTGCTTT
CGGTTTGGAACCGAAGCCGCGCGTCTTGTCTGCTGCAGCGCTGCAGCATCGTTCTGTGTTGTCTCTGTCT
GACTGTGTTTCTGTATTTGTCTGAAAATTAGGGCCAGACTGTTACCACTCCCTTAAGTTTGACCTTAGGT
CACTGGAAAGATGTCGAGCGGATCGCTCACAACCAGTCGGTAGATGTCAAGAAGAGACGTTGGGTTACCT
TCTGCTCTGCAGAATGGCCAACCTTTAACGTCGGATGGCCGCGAGACGGCACCTTTAACCGAGACCTCAT
CACCCAGGTTAAGATCAAGGTCTTTTCACCTGGCCCGCATGGACACCCAGACCAGGTCCCCTACATCGTG
ACCTGGGAAGCCTTGGCTTTTGACCCCCCTCCCTGGGTCAAGCCCTTTGTACACCCTAAGCCTCCGCCTC
CTCTTCCTCCATCCGCCCCGTCTCTCCCCCTTGAACCTCCTCGTTCGACCCCGCCTCGATCCTCCCTTTA
TCCAGCCCTCACTCCTTCTCTAGGCGCCGGAATTGAAGATCTATCGATTCTAGATTCGAGTTTACTCCCT
ATCAGTGATAGAGAACGTATGAAGAGTTTACTCCCTATCAGTGATAGAGAACGTATGCAGACTTTACTCC
CTATCAGTGATAGAGAACGTATAAGGAGTTTACTCCCTATCAGTGATAGAGAACGTATGACCAGTTTACT
CCCTATCAGTGATAGAGAACGTATCTACAGTTTACTCCCTATCAGTGATAGAGAACGTATATCCAGTTTA
CTCCCTATCAGTGATAGAGAACGTATAAGCTTTAGGCGTGTACGGTGGGCGCCTATAAAAGCAGAGCTCG
TTTAGTGAACCGTCAGATCGCCTGGAGCAATTCCACAACACTTTTGTCTTATACCAACTTTCCGTACCAC
TTCCTACCCTCGTAAAGTCGAGCTTGCGTTGGATCCATGGAGAGCGACGAGAGCGGCCTGCCCGCCATGG
AGATCGAGTGCCGCATCACCGGCACCCTGAACGGCGTGGAGTTCGAGCTGGTGGGCGGCGGAGAGGGCAC
CCCCGAGCAGGGCCGCATGACCAACAAGATGAAGAGCACCAAAGGCGCCCTGACCTTCAGCCCCTACCTG
CTGAGCCACGTGATGGGCTACGGCTTCTACCACTTCGGCACCTACCCCAGCGGCTACGAGAACCCCTTCC
TGCACGCCATCAACAACGGCGGCTACACCAACACCCGCATCGAGAAGTACGAGGACGGCGGCGTGCTGCA
CGTGAGCTTCAGCTACCGCTACGAGGCCGGCCGCGTGATCGGCGACTTCAAGGTGATGGGCACCGGCTTC
CCCGAGGACAGCGTGATCTTCACCGACAAGATCATCCGCAGCAACGCCACCGTGGAGCACCTGCACCCCA
TGGGCGATAACGATCTGGATGGCAGCTTCACCCGCACCTTCAGCCTGCGCGACGGCGGCTACTACAGCTC
CGTGGTGGACAGCCACATGCACTTCAAGAGCGCCATCCACCCCAGCATCCTGCAGAACGGGGGCCCCATG
TTCGCCTTCCGCCGCGTGGAGGAGGATCACAGCAACACCGAGCTGGGCATCGTGGAGTACCAGCACGCCT
TCAAGACCCCGGATGCAGATGCCGGTGAAGAATAACGTACGGCGGCCGCCTCGACTAGGGATAACAGGGT
AATTGTTTGAATGAGGCTTCAGTACTTTACAGAATCGTTGCCTGCACATCTTGGAAACACTTGCTGGGAT
TACTTCGACTTCTTAACCCAACAGAAGGCTCGAGAAGGTATATTGCTGTTGACAGTGAGCGCAGGAATTA
TAATGCTTATCTATAGTGAAGCCACAGATGTATAGATAAGCATTATAATTCCTATGCCTACTGCCTCGGA
CTTCAAGGGGCTAGAATTCGAGCAATTATCTTGTTTACTAAAACTGAATACCTTGCTATCTCTTTGATAC
ATTTTTACAAAGCTGAATTAAAATGGTATAAATTAAATCACTTTTTTCAATTGACGCGTAATTCTACCGG
GTAGGGGAGGCGCTTTTCCCAAGGCAGTCTGGAGCATGCGCTTTAGCAGCCCCGCTGGGCACTTGGCGCT
ACACAAGTGGCCTCTGGCCTCGCACACATTCCACATCCACCGGTAGGCGCCAACCGGCTCCGTTCTTTGG
TGGCCCCTTCGCGCCACCTTCTACTCCTCCCCTAGTCAGGAAGTTCCCCCCCGCCCCGCAGCTCGCGTCG
TGCAGGACGTGACAAATGGAAGTAGCACGTCTCACTAGTCTCGTGCAGATGGACAGCACCGCTGAGCAAT
GGAAGCGGGTAGGCCTTTGGGGCAGCGGCCAATAGCAGCTTTGCTCCTTCGCTTTCTGGGCTCAGAGGCT
GGGAAGGGGTGGGTCCGGGGGCGGGCTCAGGGGCGGGCTCAGGGGCGGGGCGGGCGCCCGAAGGTCCTCC
GGAGGCCCGGCATTCTGCACGCTTCAAAAGCGCACGTCTGCCGCGCTGTTCTCCTCTTCCTCATCTCCGG
GCCTTTCGACCTGCAGCCCAAGCTTACCATGACCGAGTACAAGCCCACGGTGCGCCTCGCCACCCGCGAC
GACGTCCCCAGGGCCGTACGCACCCTCGCCGCCGCGTTCGCCGACTACCCCGCCACGCGCCACACCGTCG
ATCCGGACCGCCACATCGAGCGGGTCACCGAGCTGCAAGAACTCTTCCTCACGCGCGTCGGGCTCGACAT
CGGCAAGGTGTGGGTCGCGGACGACGGCGCCGCGGTGGCGGTCTGGACCACGCCGGAGAGCGTCGAAGCG
GGGGCGGTGTTCGCCGAGATCGGCCCGCGCATGGCCGAGTTGAGCGGTTCCCGGCTGGCCGCGCAGCAAC
AGATGGAAGGCCTCCTGGCGCCGCACCGGCCCAAGGAGCCCGCGTGGTTCCTGGCCACCGTCGGCGTCTC
GCCCGACCACCAGGGCAAGGGTCTGGGCAGCGCCGTCGTGCTCCCCGGAGTGGAGGCGGCCGAGCGCGCC
GGGGTGCCCGCCTTCCTGGAGACCTCCGCGCCCCGCAACCTCCCCTTCTACGAGCGGCTCGGCTTCACCG
TCACCGCCGACGTCGAGGTGCCCGAAGGACCGCGCACCTGGTGCATGACCCGCAAGCCCGGTGCCTGACG
CCCGCCCCACGACCCGCAGCGCCCGACCGAAAGGAGCGCACGACCCCATGCAGGTTCGATACCGTCGAGA
TATCAGTGGTCCAGGCTCTAGTTTTGACTCAACAATATCACCAGCTGAAGCCTATAGAGTACGAGCCATA
GATAAAATAAAAGATTTTATTTAGTCTCCAGAAAAAGGGGGGAATGAAAGACCCCACCTGTAGGTTTGGC
AAGCTAGCTTAAGTAACGCCATTTTGCAAGGCATGGAAAAATACATAACTGAGAATAGAGAAGTTCAGAT
CAAGGTCAGGAACAGATGGAACAGGGTCGACCCTAGAGAACCATCAGATGTTTCCAGGGTGCCCCAAGGA
CCTGAAATGACCCTGTGCCTTATTTGAACTAACCAATCAGTTCGCTTCTCGCTTCTGTTCGCGCGCTTCT
GCTCCCCGAGCTCAATAAAAGAGCCCACAACCCCTCACTCGGGGCGCCAGTCCTCCGATTGACTGAGTCG
CCCGGGTACCCGTGTATCCAATAAACCCTCTTGCAGTTGCATCCGACTTGTGGTCTCGCTGTTCCTTGGG
AGGGTCTCCTCTGAGTGATTGACTACCCGTCAGCGGGGGTCTTTCATTTGGGGGCTCGTCCGGGATCGGG
AGACCCCTGCCCAGGGACCACCGACCCACCACCGGGAGGTAAGCTGGCTGCCTCGCGCGTTTCGGTGATG
ACGGTGAAAACCTCTGACACATGCAGCTCCCGGAGACGGTCACAGCTTGTCTGTAAGCGGATGCCGGGAG
CAGACAAGCCCGTCAGGGCGCGTCAGCGGGTGTTGGCGGGTGTCGGGGCGCAGCCATGACCCAGTCACGT
AGCGATAGCGGAGTGTAGATCCGGCTGTGGAATGTGTGTCAGTTAGGGTGTGGAAAGTCCCCAGGCTCCC
CAGCAGGCAGAAGTATGCAAAGCATGCATCTCAATTAGTCAGCAACCAGGTGTGGAAAGTCCCCAGGCTC
CCCAGCAGGCAGAAGTATGCAAAGCATGCATCTCAATTAGTCAGCAACCATAGTCCCGCCCCTAACTCCG
CCCATCCCGCCCCTAACTCCGCCCAGTTCCGCCCATTCTCCGCCCCATGGCTGACTAATTTTTTTTATTT
ATGCAGAGGCCGAGGCCGCCTCGGCCTCTGAGCTATTCCAGAAGTAGTGAGGAGGCTTTTTTGGAGGCCT
AGGCTTTTGCAAAAAGCTTACTGGCTTAACTATGCGGCATCAGAGCAGATTGTACTGAGAGTGCACCATA
TGCGGTGTGAAATACCGCACAGATGCGTAAGGAGAAAATACCGCATCAGGCGCTCTTCCGCTTCCTCGCT
CACTGACTCGCTGCGCTCGGTCGTTCGGCTGCGGCGAGCGGTATCAGCTCACTCAAAGGCGGTAATACGG
TTATCCACAGAATCAGGGGATAACGCAGGAAAGAACATGTGAGCAAAAGGCCAGCAAAAGGCCAGGAACC
GTAAAAAGGCCGCGTTGCTGGCGTTTTTCCATAGGCTCCGCCCCCCTGACGAGCATCACAAAAATCGACG
CTCAAGTCAGAGGTGGCGAAACCCGACAGGACTATAAAGATACCAGGCGTTTCCCCCTGGAAGCTCCCTC
GTGCGCTCTCCTGTTCCGACCCTGCCGCTTACCGGATACCTGTCCGCCTTTCTCCCTTCGGGAAGCGTGG
CGCTTTCTCATAGCTCACGCTGTAGGTATCTCAGTTCGGTGTAGGTCGTTCGCTCCAAGCTGGGCTGTGT
GCACGAACCCCCCGTTCAGCCCGACCGCTGCGCCTTATCCGGTAACTATCGTCTTGAGTCCAACCCGGTA
AGACACGACTTATCGCCACTGGCAGCAGCCACTGGTAACAGGATTAGCAGAGCGAGGTATGTAGGCGGTG
CTACAGAGTTCTTGAAGTGGTGGCCTAACTACGGCTACACTAGAAGGACAGTATTTGGTATCTGCGCTCT
GCTGAAGCCAGTTACCTTCGGAAAAAGAGTTGGTAGCTCTTGATCCGGCAAACAAACCACCGCTGGTAGC
GGTGGTTTTTTTGTTTGCAAGCAGCAGATTACGCGCAGAAAAAAAGGATCTCAAGAAGATCCTTTGATCT
TTTCTACGGGGTCTGACGCTCAGTGGAACGAAAACTCACGTTAAGGGATTTTGGTCATGAGATTATCAAA
AAGGATCTTCACCTAGATCCTTTTAAATTAAAAATGAAGTTTTAAATCAATCTAAAGTATATATGAGTAA
ACTTGGTCTGACAGTTACCAATGCTTAATCAGTGAGGCACCTATCTCAGCGATCTGTCTATTTCGTTCAT
CCATAGTTGCCTGACTCCCCGTCGTGTAGATAACTACGATACGGGAGGGCTTACCATCTGGCCCCAGTGC
TGCAATGATACCGCGAGACCCACGCTCACCGGCTCCAGATTTATCAGCAATAAACCAGCCAGCCGGAAGG
GCCGAGCGCAGAAGTGGTCCTGCAACTTTATCCGCCTCCATCCAGTCTATTAATTGTTGCCGGGAAGCTA
GAGTAAGTAGTTCGCCAGTTAATAGTTTGCGCAACGTTGTTGCCATTGCTGCAGGCATCGTGGTGTCACG
CTCGTCGTTTGGTATGGCTTCATTCAGCTCCGGTTCCCAACGATCAAGGCGAGTTACATGATCCCCCATG
TTGTGCAAAAAAGCGGTTAGCTCCTTCGGTCCTCCGATCGTTGTCAGAAGTAAGTTGGCCGCAGTGTTAT
CACTCATGGTTATGGCAGCACTGCATAATTCTCTTACTGTCATGCCATCCGTAAGATGCTTTTCTGTGAC
TGGTGAGTACTCAACCAAGTCATTCTGAGAATAGTGTATGCGGCGACCGAGTTGCTCTTGCCCGGCGTCA
ACACGGGATAATACCGCGCCACATAGCAGAACTTTAAAAGTGCTCATCATTGGAAAACGTTCTTCGGGGC
GAAAACTCTCAAGGATCTTACCGCTGTTGAGATCCAGTTCGATGTAACCCACTCGTGCACCCAACTGATC
TTCAGCATCTTTTACTTTCACCAGCGTTTCTGGGTGAGCAAAAACAGGAAGGCAAAATGCCGCAAAAAAG
GGAATAAGGGCGACACGGAAATGTTGAATACTCATACTCTTCCTTTTTCAATATTATTGAAGCATTTATC
AGGGTTATTGTCTCATGAGCGGATACATATTTGAATGTATTTAGAAAAATAAACAAATAGGGGTTCCGCG
CACATTTCCCCGAAAAGTGCCACCTGACGTCTAAGAAACCATTATTATCATGACATTAACCTATAAAAAT
AGGCGTATCACGAGGCCCTTTCGTCTTCAAGAATTAGCTTGGCCATTGCATACGTTGTATCCATATCATA
ATATGTACATTTATATTGGCTCATGTCCAACATTACCGCCATGTTGACATTGATTATTGACTAGTTATTA
ATAGTAATCAATTACGGGGTCATTAGTTCATAGCCCATATATGGAGT
Features (pLannotate 1.2.2; 19 found; start..end, strand, type, name):
    310..513     +  promoter       CMV promoter: human cytomegalovirus (CMV) immediate early promoter
    514..689     +  LTR            5' LTR (truncated): truncated long terminal repeat from Moloney murine sarcoma virus
    811..1085    +  misc_feature   MESV Ψ (fragment): packaging signal of murine embryonic stem cell virus
   1152..1568    +  CDS            gag (truncated): truncated Moloney murine leukemia virus (MMLV) gag gene lacking the start codon
   1598..1976    +  promoter       TRE3G promoter: 3rd-generation Tet-responsive promoter that can be activated by binding of Tet-On® 3G
   1997..2695    +  CDS            TurboGFP: improved green fluorescent protein from Pontellina plumata (Evdokimov et al., 2006) mammalian codon-optimized
   2928..3054    +  ncRNA          3' miR-30a: sequence downstream of the 71-nt precursor of the human miR-30a microRNA (Zeng et al., 2002) miRNA
   3079..3578    +  promoter       PGK promoter: mouse phosphoglycerate kinase 1 promoter
   3599..4198    +  CDS            PuroR: puromycin N-acetyltransferase; pac from Streptomyces alboniger; confers resistance to puromycin
   4269..4341    +  CDS            env (fragment): murine leukemia virus gPr80 envelope polyprotein precursor; env; proteolytically cleaved into gp70SU and p15TM subunits
   4383..4808    +  LTR            3' LTR (ΔU3): self-inactivating 3' long terminal repeat (LTR) from Moloney murine leukemia virus
   4877..4917    +  CDS            rop (fragment): Rop protein, which maintains plasmids at low copy number; rop
   5019..5057    +  misc_feature   bom (fragment): basis of mobility region from pBR322
   5074..5403    +  promoter       SV40 promoter: SV40 enhancer and early promoter
   5409..5510    +  misc_feature   bom (fragment): basis of mobility region from pBR322
   5696..6284    -  rep_origin     ori: high-copy-number ColE1/pMB1/pBR322/pUC origin of replication
   6455..7315    -  CDS            AmpR: β-lactamase; bla; confers resistance to ampicillin, carbenicillin, and related antibiotics
   7316..7420    -  promoter       AmpR promoter: bla
   7606..309     +  enhancer       CMV enhancer (across the origin): human cytomegalovirus immediate early enhancer
