>Addgene plasmid #111164 | RT3GEP | addgene full sequence | sequence record 211468 | Addgene NGS Result
ATCATAATATGTACATTTATATTGGCTCATGTCCAACATTACCGCCATGTTGACATTGATTATTGACTAG
TTATTAATAGTAATCAATTACGGGGTCATTAGTTCATAGCCCATATATGGAGTTCCGCGTTACATAACTT
ACGGTAAATGGCCCGCCTGGCTGACCGCCCAACGACCCCCGCCCATTGACGTCAATAATGACGTATGTTC
CCATAGTAACGCCAATAGGGACTTTCCATTGACGTCAATGGGTGGAGTATTTACGGTAAACTGCCCACTT
GGCAGTACATCAAGTGTATCATATGCCAAGTACGCCCCCTATTGACGTCAATGACGGTAAATGGCCCGCC
TGGCATTATGCCCAGTACATGACCTTATGGGACTTTCCTACTTGGCAGTACATCTACGTATTAGTCATCG
CTATTACCATGGTGATGCGGTTTTGGCAGTACATCAATGGGCGTGGATAGCGGTTTGACTCACGGGGATT
TCCAAGTCTCCACCCCATTGACGTCAATGGGAGTTTGTTTTGGCACCAAAATCAACGGGACTTTCCAAAA
TGTCGTAACAACTCCGCCCCATTGACGCAAATGGGCGGTAGGCGTGTACGGTGGGAGGTCTATATAAGCA
GAGCTCAATAAAAGAGCCCACAACCCCTCACTCGGCGCGCCAGTCTTCCGATAGACTGCGTCGCCCGGGT
ACCCGTATTCCCAATAAAGCCTCTTGCTGTTTGCATCCGAATCGTGGTCTCGCTGTTCCTTGGGAGGGTC
TCCTCTGAGTGATTGACTACCCACGACGGGGGTCTTTCATTTGGGGGCTCGTCCGGGATTTGGAGACCCC
TGCCCAGGGACCACCGACCCACCACCGGGAGGTAAGCTGGCCAGCAACTTATCTGTGTCTGTCCGATTGT
CTAGTGTCTATGTTTGATGTTATGCGCCTGCGTCTGTACTAGTTAGCTAACTAGCTCTGTATCTGGCGGA
CCCGTGGTGGAACTGACGAGTTCTGAACACCCGGCCGCAACCCTGGGAGACGTCCCAGGGACTTTGGGGG
CCGTTTTTGTGGCCCGACCTGAGGAAGGGAGTCGATGTGGAATCCGACCCCGTCAGGATATGTGGTTCTG
GTAGGAGACGAGAACCTAAAACAGTTCCCGCCTCCGTCTGAATTTTTGCTTTCGGTTTGGAACCGAAGCC
GCGCGTCTTGTCTGCTGCAGCGCTGCAGCATCGTTCTGTGTTGTCTCTGTCTGACTGTGTTTCTGTATTT
GTCTGAAAATTAGGGCCAGACTGTTACCACTCCCTTAAGTTTGACCTTAGGTCACTGGAAAGATGTCGAG
CGGATCGCTCACAACCAGTCGGTAGATGTCAAGAAGAGACGTTGGGTTACCTTCTGCTCTGCAGAATGGC
CAACCTTTAACGTCGGATGGCCGCGAGACGGCACCTTTAACCGAGACCTCATCACCCAGGTTAAGATCAA
GGTCTTTTCACCTGGCCCGCATGGACACCCAGACCAGGTCCCCTACATCGTGACCTGGGAAGCCTTGGCT
TTTGACCCCCCTCCCTGGGTCAAGCCCTTTGTACACCCTAAGCCTCCGCCTCCTCTTCCTCCATCCGCCC
CGTCTCTCCCCCTTGAACCTCCTCGTTCGACCCCGCCTCGATCCTCCCTTTATCCAGCCCTCACTCCTTC
TCTAGGCGCCGGAATTGAAGATCTATCGATTCTAGATTCGAGTTTACTCCCTATCAGTGATAGAGAACGT
ATGAAGAGTTTACTCCCTATCAGTGATAGAGAACGTATGCAGACTTTACTCCCTATCAGTGATAGAGAAC
GTATAAGGAGTTTACTCCCTATCAGTGATAGAGAACGTATGACCAGTTTACTCCCTATCAGTGATAGAGA
ACGTATCTACAGTTTACTCCCTATCAGTGATAGAGAACGTATATCCAGTTTACTCCCTATCAGTGATAGA
GAACGTATAAGCTTTAGGCGTGTACGGTGGGCGCCTATAAAAGCAGAGCTCGTTTAGTGAACCGTCAGAT
CGCCTGGAGCAATTCCACAACACTTTTGTCTTATACCAACTTTCCGTACCACTTCCTACCCTCGTAAAGT
CGAGCTTGCGTTGGATCCATGGAGAGCGACGAGAGCGGCCTGCCCGCCATGGAGATCGAGTGCCGCATCA
CCGGCACCCTGAACGGCGTGGAGTTCGAGCTGGTGGGCGGCGGAGAGGGCACCCCCGAGCAGGGCCGCAT
GACCAACAAGATGAAGAGCACCAAAGGCGCCCTGACCTTCAGCCCCTACCTGCTGAGCCACGTGATGGGC
TACGGCTTCTACCACTTCGGCACCTACCCCAGCGGCTACGAGAACCCCTTCCTGCACGCCATCAACAACG
GCGGCTACACCAACACCCGCATCGAGAAGTACGAGGACGGCGGCGTGCTGCACGTGAGCTTCAGCTACCG
CTACGAGGCCGGCCGCGTGATCGGCGACTTCAAGGTGATGGGCACCGGCTTCCCCGAGGACAGCGTGATC
TTCACCGACAAGATCATCCGCAGCAACGCCACCGTGGAGCACCTGCACCCCATGGGCGATAACGATCTGG
ATGGCAGCTTCACCCGCACCTTCAGCCTGCGCGACGGCGGCTACTACAGCTCCGTGGTGGACAGCCACAT
GCACTTCAAGAGCGCCATCCACCCCAGCATCCTGCAGAACGGGGGCCCCATGTTCGCCTTCCGCCGCGTG
GAGGAGGATCACAGCAACACCGAGCTGGGCATCGTGGAGTACCAGCACGCCTTCAAGACCCCGGATGCAG
ATGCCGGTGAAGAATAACGTACGGCGGCCGCCTCGACTAGGGATAACAGGGTAATTGTTTGAATGAGGCT
TCAGTACTTTACAGAATCGTTGCCTGCACATCTTGGAAACACTTGCTGGGATTACTTCGACTTCTTAACC
CAACAGAAGGCTCGAGAAGGTATATTGCTGTTGACAGTGAGCGCAGGAATTATAATGCTTATCTATAGTG
AAGCCACAGATGTATAGATAAGCATTATAATTCCTATGCCTACTGCCTCGGACTTCAAGGGGCTAGAATT
CGAGCAATTATCTTGTTTACTAAAACTGAATACCTTGCTATCTCTTTGATACATTTTTACAAAGCTGAAT
TAAAATGGTATAAATTAAATCACTTTTTTCAATTGACGCGTAATTCTACCGGGTAGGGGAGGCGCTTTTC
CCAAGGCAGTCTGGAGCATGCGCTTTAGCAGCCCCGCTGGGCACTTGGCGCTACACAAGTGGCCTCTGGC
CTCGCACACATTCCACATCCACCGGTAGGCGCCAACCGGCTCCGTTCTTTGGTGGCCCCTTCGCGCCACC
TTCTACTCCTCCCCTAGTCAGGAAGTTCCCCCCCGCCCCGCAGCTCGCGTCGTGCAGGACGTGACAAATG
GAAGTAGCACGTCTCACTAGTCTCGTGCAGATGGACAGCACCGCTGAGCAATGGAAGCGGGTAGGCCTTT
GGGGCAGCGGCCAATAGCAGCTTTGCTCCTTCGCTTTCTGGGCTCAGAGGCTGGGAAGGGGTGGGTCCGG
GGGCGGGCTCAGGGGCGGGCTCAGGGGCGGGGCGGGCGCCCGAAGGTCCTCCGGAGGCCCGGCATTCTGC
ACGCTTCAAAAGCGCACGTCTGCCGCGCTGTTCTCCTCTTCCTCATCTCCGGGCCTTTCGACCTGCAGCC
CAAGCTTACCATGACCGAGTACAAGCCCACGGTGCGCCTCGCCACCCGCGACGACGTCCCCAGGGCCGTA
CGCACCCTCGCCGCCGCGTTCGCCGACTACCCCGCCACGCGCCACACCGTCGATCCGGACCGCCACATCG
AGCGGGTCACCGAGCTGCAAGAACTCTTCCTCACGCGCGTCGGGCTCGACATCGGCAAGGTGTGGGTCGC
GGACGACGGCGCCGCGGTGGCGGTCTGGACCACGCCGGAGAGCGTCGAAGCGGGGGCGGTGTTCGCCGAG
ATCGGCCCGCGCATGGCCGAGTTGAGCGGTTCCCGGCTGGCCGCGCAGCAACAGATGGAAGGCCTCCTGG
CGCCGCACCGGCCCAAGGAGCCCGCGTGGTTCCTGGCCACCGTCGGCGTCTCGCCCGACCACCAGGGCAA
GGGTCTGGGCAGCGCCGTCGTGCTCCCCGGAGTGGAGGCGGCCGAGCGCGCCGGGGTGCCCGCCTTCCTG
GAGACCTCCGCGCCCCGCAACCTCCCCTTCTACGAGCGGCTCGGCTTCACCGTCACCGCCGACGTCGAGG
TGCCCGAAGGACCGCGCACCTGGTGCATGACCCGCAAGCCCGGTGCCTGACGCCCGCCCCACGACCCGCA
GCGCCCGACCGAAAGGAGCGCACGACCCCATGCAGGTTCGATACCGTCGAGATATCAGTGGTCCAGGCTC
TAGTTTTGACTCAACAATATCACCAGCTGAAGCCTATAGAGTACGAGCCATAGATAAAATAAAAGATTTT
ATTTAGTCTCCAGAAAAAGGGGGGAATGAAAGACCCCACCTGTAGGTTTGGCAAGCTAGCTTAAGTAACG
CCATTTTGCAAGGCATGGAAAAATACATAACTGAGAATAGAGAAGTTCAGATCAAGGTCAGGAACAGATG
GAACAGGGTCGACCCTAGAGAACCATCAGATGTTTCCAGGGTGCCCCAAGGACCTGAAATGACCCTGTGC
CTTATTTGAACTAACCAATCAGTTCGCTTCTCGCTTCTGTTCGCGCGCTTCTGCTCCCCGAGCTCAATAA
AAGAGCCCACAACCCCTCACTCGGGGCGCCAGTCCTCCGATTGACTGAGTCGCCCGGGTACCCGTGTATC
CAATAAACCCTCTTGCAGTTGCATCCGACTTGTGGTCTCGCTGTTCCTTGGGAGGGTCTCCTCTGAGTGA
TTGACTACCCGTCAGCGGGGGTCTTTCATTTGGGGGCTCGTCCGGGATCGGGAGACCCCTGCCCAGGGAC
CACCGACCCACCACCGGGAGGTAAGCTGGCTGCCTCGCGCGTTTCGGTGATGACGGTGAAAACCTCTGAC
ACATGCAGCTCCCGGAGACGGTCACAGCTTGTCTGTAAGCGGATGCCGGGAGCAGACAAGCCCGTCAGGG
CGCGTCAGCGGGTGTTGGCGGGTGTCGGGGCGCAGCCATGACCCAGTCACGTAGCGATAGCGGAGTGTAG
ATCCGGCTGTGGAATGTGTGTCAGTTAGGGTGTGGAAAGTCCCCAGGCTCCCCAGCAGGCAGAAGTATGC
AAAGCATGCATCTCAATTAGTCAGCAACCAGGTGTGGAAAGTCCCCAGGCTCCCCAGCAGGCAGAAGTAT
GCAAAGCATGCATCTCAATTAGTCAGCAACCATAGTCCCGCCCCTAACTCCGCCCATCCCGCCCCTAACT
CCGCCCAGTTCCGCCCATTCTCCGCCCCATGGCTGACTAATTTTTTTTATTTATGCAGAGGCCGAGGCCG
CCTCGGCCTCTGAGCTATTCCAGAAGTAGTGAGGAGGCTTTTTTGGAGGCCTAGGCTTTTGCAAAAAGCT
TACTGGCTTAACTATGCGGCATCAGAGCAGATTGTACTGAGAGTGCACCATATGCGGTGTGAAATACCGC
ACAGATGCGTAAGGAGAAAATACCGCATCAGGCGCTCTTCCGCTTCCTCGCTCACTGACTCGCTGCGCTC
GGTCGTTCGGCTGCGGCGAGCGGTATCAGCTCACTCAAAGGCGGTAATACGGTTATCCACAGAATCAGGG
GATAACGCAGGAAAGAACATGTGAGCAAAAGGCCAGCAAAAGGCCAGGAACCGTAAAAAGGCCGCGTTGC
TGGCGTTTTTCCATAGGCTCCGCCCCCCTGACGAGCATCACAAAAATCGACGCTCAAGTCAGAGGTGGCG
AAACCCGACAGGACTATAAAGATACCAGGCGTTTCCCCCTGGAAGCTCCCTCGTGCGCTCTCCTGTTCCG
ACCCTGCCGCTTACCGGATACCTGTCCGCCTTTCTCCCTTCGGGAAGCGTGGCGCTTTCTCATAGCTCAC
GCTGTAGGTATCTCAGTTCGGTGTAGGTCGTTCGCTCCAAGCTGGGCTGTGTGCACGAACCCCCCGTTCA
GCCCGACCGCTGCGCCTTATCCGGTAACTATCGTCTTGAGTCCAACCCGGTAAGACACGACTTATCGCCA
CTGGCAGCAGCCACTGGTAACAGGATTAGCAGAGCGAGGTATGTAGGCGGTGCTACAGAGTTCTTGAAGT
GGTGGCCTAACTACGGCTACACTAGAAGGACAGTATTTGGTATCTGCGCTCTGCTGAAGCCAGTTACCTT
CGGAAAAAGAGTTGGTAGCTCTTGATCCGGCAAACAAACCACCGCTGGTAGCGGTGGTTTTTTTGTTTGC
AAGCAGCAGATTACGCGCAGAAAAAAAGGATCTCAAGAAGATCCTTTGATCTTTTCTACGGGGTCTGACG
CTCAGTGGAACGAAAACTCACGTTAAGGGATTTTGGTCATGAGATTATCAAAAAGGATCTTCACCTAGAT
CCTTTTAAATTAAAAATGAAGTTTTAAATCAATCTAAAGTATATATGAGTAAACTTGGTCTGACAGTTAC
CAATGCTTAATCAGTGAGGCACCTATCTCAGCGATCTGTCTATTTCGTTCATCCATAGTTGCCTGACTCC
CCGTCGTGTAGATAACTACGATACGGGAGGGCTTACCATCTGGCCCCAGTGCTGCAATGATACCGCGAGA
CCCACGCTCACCGGCTCCAGATTTATCAGCAATAAACCAGCCAGCCGGAAGGGCCGAGCGCAGAAGTGGT
CCTGCAACTTTATCCGCCTCCATCCAGTCTATTAATTGTTGCCGGGAAGCTAGAGTAAGTAGTTCGCCAG
TTAATAGTTTGCGCAACGTTGTTGCCATTGCTGCAGGCATCGTGGTGTCACGCTCGTCGTTTGGTATGGC
TTCATTCAGCTCCGGTTCCCAACGATCAAGGCGAGTTACATGATCCCCCATGTTGTGCAAAAAAGCGGTT
AGCTCCTTCGGTCCTCCGATCGTTGTCAGAAGTAAGTTGGCCGCAGTGTTATCACTCATGGTTATGGCAG
CACTGCATAATTCTCTTACTGTCATGCCATCCGTAAGATGCTTTTCTGTGACTGGTGAGTACTCAACCAA
GTCATTCTGAGAATAGTGTATGCGGCGACCGAGTTGCTCTTGCCCGGCGTCAACACGGGATAATACCGCG
CCACATAGCAGAACTTTAAAAGTGCTCATCATTGGAAAACGTTCTTCGGGGCGAAAACTCTCAAGGATCT
TACCGCTGTTGAGATCCAGTTCGATGTAACCCACTCGTGCACCCAACTGATCTTCAGCATCTTTTACTTT
CACCAGCGTTTCTGGGTGAGCAAAAACAGGAAGGCAAAATGCCGCAAAAAAGGGAATAAGGGCGACACGG
AAATGTTGAATACTCATACTCTTCCTTTTTCAATATTATTGAAGCATTTATCAGGGTTATTGTCTCATGA
GCGGATACATATTTGAATGTATTTAGAAAAATAAACAAATAGGGGTTCCGCGCACATTTCCCCGAAAAGT
GCCACCTGACGTCTAAGAAACCATTATTATCATGACATTAACCTATAAAAATAGGCGTATCACGAGGCCC
TTTCGTCTTCAAGAATTAGCTTGGCCATTGCATACGTTGTATCCAT
Features (pLannotate 1.2.2; 19 found; start..end, strand, type, name):
     52..431     +  enhancer       CMV enhancer: human cytomegalovirus immediate early enhancer
    432..635     +  promoter       CMV promoter: human cytomegalovirus (CMV) immediate early promoter
    636..811     +  LTR            5' LTR (truncated): truncated long terminal repeat from Moloney murine sarcoma virus
    933..1207    +  misc_feature   MESV Ψ (fragment): packaging signal of murine embryonic stem cell virus
   1274..1690    +  CDS            gag (truncated): truncated Moloney murine leukemia virus (MMLV) gag gene lacking the start codon
   1720..2098    +  promoter       TRE3G promoter: 3rd-generation Tet-responsive promoter that can be activated by binding of Tet-On® 3G
   2119..2817    +  CDS            TurboGFP: improved green fluorescent protein from Pontellina plumata (Evdokimov et al., 2006) mammalian codon-optimized
   3050..3176    +  ncRNA          3' miR-30a: sequence downstream of the 71-nt precursor of the human miR-30a microRNA (Zeng et al., 2002) miRNA
   3201..3700    +  promoter       PGK promoter: mouse phosphoglycerate kinase 1 promoter
   3721..4320    +  CDS            PuroR: puromycin N-acetyltransferase; pac from Streptomyces alboniger; confers resistance to puromycin
   4391..4463    +  CDS            env (fragment): murine leukemia virus gPr80 envelope polyprotein precursor; env; proteolytically cleaved into gp70SU and p15TM subunits
   4505..4930    +  LTR            3' LTR (ΔU3): self-inactivating 3' long terminal repeat (LTR) from Moloney murine leukemia virus
   4999..5039    +  CDS            rop (fragment): Rop protein, which maintains plasmids at low copy number; rop
   5141..5179    +  misc_feature   bom (fragment): basis of mobility region from pBR322
   5196..5525    +  promoter       SV40 promoter: SV40 enhancer and early promoter
   5531..5632    +  misc_feature   bom (fragment): basis of mobility region from pBR322
   5818..6406    -  rep_origin     ori: high-copy-number ColE1/pMB1/pBR322/pUC origin of replication
   6577..7437    -  CDS            AmpR: β-lactamase; bla; confers resistance to ampicillin, carbenicillin, and related antibiotics
   7438..7542    -  promoter       AmpR promoter: bla
