[The description below was written by a language model from this plasmid's Addgene catalogue record and pLannotate feature annotations shown in this document.]
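Description:
RT3GEP is a self-inactivating gammaretroviral vector built on the pQCXIX backbone for tetracycline-regulated, microRNA-based RNAi in mammalian cells. In bacteria it is maintained through a ColE1/pUC-type origin and selected with ampicillin via the bla gene; the catalogue lists it as low copy even though the annotated origin is of the high-copy type. Viral genomic RNA is produced in packaging cells from a hybrid CMV enhancer/promoter fused to a truncated 5' LTR, followed by the Ψ packaging signal and a truncated gag segment that supports encapsidation. The 3' LTR carries a U3 deletion, so after reverse transcription and integration the LTR promoter activity is lost and expression depends on the internal promoters.

The payload consists of two cassettes. The third-generation Tet-responsive promoter (T3G/TRE3G) drives a single transcript encoding TurboGFP with a miR-E shRNA embedded downstream of the reporter. miR-E is an optimized variant of the human miR-30 backbone; only its 3' miR-30a flank is picked up by the automated annotation. The shRNA in this version is Ren.713, presumably a Renilla luciferase-targeting hairpin of the kind used as a neutral control. Because GFP and shRNA share one transcript, fluorescence reports induced shRNA expression. Induction requires a Tet-On 3G-type transactivator, which this plasmid does not encode and must be supplied by the target cell. A separate mouse PGK promoter constitutively expresses puromycin N-acetyltransferase for selection of transduced cells. The two sequence records (depositor and sequencing result) differ by one nucleotide in length and in their start coordinates, but carry the same features.
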