Addgene plasmid #111164: RT3GEP
Purpose: Tet-regulated miR-E (miR-30 variant)-based RNAi with tGFP reporter
Depositing lab: Johannes Zuber. Depositing organization: Research Institute of Molecular Pathology (IMP). Publication: An optimized microRNA backbone for effective single-copy RNAi. Fellmann C, Hoffmann T, Sridhar V, Hopfgartner B, Muhar M, Roth M, Lai DY, Barbosa IA, Kwon JS, Guan Y, Sinha N, Zuber J. Cell Rep. 2013 Dec 26;5(6):1704-13. doi: 10.1016/j.celrep.2013.11.020. Epub 2013 Dec 12. PubMed 24332856.
Backbone
  Vector backbone: pQCXIX
  Vector type: Retroviral
  Selectable markers: Puromycin
Growth in bacteria
  Bacterial resistance: Ampicillin, 100 μg/mL
  Growth temperature: 37°C
  Growth strain: NEB Stable
  Copy number: Low Copy
Gene/Insert
  Gene/Insert name: miR-E (miR-30 variant) (alt name: turboGFP-miR-E-PGK-Puro)
  gRNA/shRNA sequence: Ren.713
  Species: H. sapiens (human)
  Mutation: WT
  Promoter: T3G
  Cloning method: Restriction Enzyme; 5′ cloning site Unknown (unknown if destroyed); 3′ cloning site Unknown (unknown if destroyed)
  Sequencing primers: 5′ LNCX; 3′ MSCV-rev
Terms and licenses: Academic/Nonprofit Terms; Industry Terms: Not Available to Industry
How to cite: RT3GEP was a gift from Johannes Zuber (Addgene plasmid # 111164 ; http://n2t.net/addgene:111164 ; RRID:Addgene_111164)
